>Addgene plasmid #104288 | pHH0103 KIAA0082 WW domain | addgene full sequence | sequence record 203717 | Addgene NGS Result
TTGACAATTAATCATCGGCTCGTATAATGTGTGGAATTGTGAGCGGATAACAATTTCACACAGGAAACAG
CCAGTCCGTTTAGGTGTTTTCACGAGCACTTCACCAACAAGGACCATAGATTATGAAAATCGAAGAACAC
CATCACCATCACCATTCCAGCGGTAAGCTTATGTCCCCTATACTAGGTTATTGGAAAATTAAGGGCCTTG
TGCAACCCACTCGACTTCTTTTGGAATATCTTGAAGAAAAATATGAAGAGCATTTGTATGAGCGCGATGA
AGGTGATAAATGGCGAAACAAAAAGTTTGAATTGGGTTTGGAGTTTCCCAATCTTCCTTATTATATTGAT
GGTGATGTTAAATTAACACAGTCTATGGCCATCATACGTTATATAGCTGACAAGCACAACATGTTGGGTG
GTTGTCCAAAAGAGCGTGCAGAGATTTCAATGCTTGAAGGAGCGGTTTTGGATATTAGATACGGTGTTTC
GAGAATTGCATATAGTAAAGACTTTGAAACTCTCAAAGTTGATTTTCTTAGCAAGCTACCTGAAATGCTG
AAAATGTTCGAAGATCGTTTATGTCATAAAACATATTTAAATGGTGATCATGTAACCCATCCTGACTTCA
TGTTGTATGACGCTCTTGATGTTGTTTTATACATGGACCCAATGTGCCTGGATGCGTTCCCAAAATTAGT
TTGTTTTAAAAAACGTATTGAAGCTATCCCACAAATTGATAAGTACTTGAAATCCAGCAAGTATATAGCA
TGGCCTTTGCAGGGCTGGCAAGCCACGTTTGGTGGTGGCGACCATCCTCCAAAATCGGATCTGGAAGTTC
TGTTCCAGGGGCCCCTGTCCAGCGGTCTGGTTCCGCGTGGTTCCGGTACCGCGGCCCAGCCGGCCGAAAA
TCTGTACTTCCAAGGTCGTCGTGCCTCTGTGGAGCTCATCGTTCGCACCGTCAATGAACCGTGGACCATG
GGCTTCAGCAAATCGTTCAAAAAAAAATTCTTCTATAATAAAAAAACCAAAGACAGCACCTTTGATCTGC
CGGCGGACTCTATTTAGGCGGCCGCATA
[142 nt withheld, positions 1079-1220]
C
[98 nt withheld, positions 1222-1319]
AGTTTGTACTGGTGACGAAACTCAGTGTCTAGCTAGAGTGGC
[149 nt withheld, positions 1362-1510]
T
[41 nt withheld, positions 1512-1552]
T
[62 nt withheld, positions 1554-1615]
A
[35 nt withheld, positions 1617-1651]
CCTCCCTCAATCGGTTGAATGTCGCCCTTTTGTCTTTGGCGCTGGTAAACCATATGAA
[86 nt withheld, positions 1710-1795]
T
[54 nt withheld, positions 1797-1850]
CTAGCGCCGCCCTATACCTTGTCTGCCTCCCCGCGTTGCGTCGCGGTGCATGGAGCCGGGCCACCTCGAC
CTGAATGGAAGCCGGCGGCACCTCGCTAACGGATTCACCACTCCAAGAATTGGAGCCAATCAATTCTTGC
GGAGAACTGTGAATGCGCAAACCAACCCTTGGCAGAACATATCCATCGCGTCCGCCATCTCCAGCAGCCG
CACGCGGCGCATCTCGGGCAGCGTTGGGTCCTGGCCACGGGTGCGCATGATCGTGCTCCTGTCGTTGAGG
ACCCGGCTAGGCTGGCGGGGTTGCCTTACTGGTTAGCAGAATGAATCACCGATACGCGAGCGAACGTGAA
GCGACTGCTGCTGCAAAACGTCTGCGACCTGAGCAACAACATGAATGGTCTTCGGTTTCCGTGTTTCGTA
AAGTCTGGAAACGCGGAAGTCAGCGCCCTGCACCATTATGTTCCGGATCTGCATCGCAGGATGCTGCTGG
CTACCCTGTGGAACACCTACATCTGTATTAACGAAGCGCTGGCATTGACCCTGAGTGATTTTTCTCTGGT
CCCGCCGCATCCATACCGCCAGTTGTTTACCCTCACAACGTTCCAGTAACCGGGCATGTTCATCATCAGT
AACCCGTATCGTGAGCATCCTCTCTCGTTTCATCGGTATCATTACCCCCATGAACAGAAATCCCCCTTAC
ACGGAGGCATCAGTGACCAAACAGGAAAAAACCGCCCTTAACATGGCCCGCTTTATCAGAAGCCAGACAT
TAACGCTTCTGGAGAAACTCAACGAGCTGGACGCGGATGAACAGGCAGACATCTGTGAATCGCTTCACGA
CCACGCTGATGAGCTTTACCGCAGGATCCGCGAAATTGTAAGCGTTAATATTTTGTTAAAATTCGCGTTA
AATTTTTGTTAAATCAGCTCATTTTTTAACCAATAGGCCGAAATCGGCAAAATCCCTTATAAATCAAAAG
AATAGACCGAGATAGGGT
[37 nt withheld, positions 2849-2885]
AAAGAACGTGGACTCCAACGTCAAAGG
[49 nt withheld, positions 2913-2961]
T
[91 nt withheld, positions 2963-3053]
G
[124 nt withheld, positions 3055-3178]
CGCGGATCCTGCCTCGCGCGTTTCGGTGATGACGGTGAAAACCTCTGACACATGCAGCTCCCGGAGACGG
TCACAGCTTGTCTGTAAGCGGATGCCGGGAGCAGACAAGCCCGTCAGGGCGCGTCAGCGGGTGTTGGCGG
GTGTCGGGGCGCAGCCATGACCCAGTCACGTAGCGATAGCGGAGTGTATACTGGCTTAACTATGCGGCAT
CAGAGCAGATTGTACTGAGAGTGCACCATATGCGGTGTGAAATACCGCACAGATGCGTAAGGAGAAAATA
CCGCATCAGGCGCTCTTCCGCTTCCTCGCTCACTGACTCGCTGCGCTCGGTCGTTCGGCTGCGGCGAGCG
GTATCAGCTCACTCAAAGGCGGTAATACGGTTATCCACAGAATCAGGGGATAACGCAGGAAAGAACATGT
GAGCAAAAGGCCAGCAAAAGGCCAGGAACCGTAAAAAGGCCGCGTTGCTGGCGTTTTTCCATAGGCTCCG
CCCCCCTGACGAGCATCACAAAAATCGACGCTCAAGTCAGAGGTGGCGAAACCCGACAGGACTATAAAGA
TACCAGGGTTTCCCCCTGGAAGCTCCCTCGTGCGCTCTCCTGTTCCGACCCTGCCGCTTACCGGATACCT
GTCCGCCTTTCTCCCTTCGGGAAGCGTGGCGCTTTCTCATAGCTCACGCTGTAGGTATCTCAGTTCGGTG
TAGGTCGTTCGCTCCAAGCTGGGCTGTGTGCACGAACCCCCCGTTCAGCCCGACCGCTGCGCCTTATCCG
GTAACTATCGTCTTGAGTCCAACCCGGTAAGACACGACTTATCGCCACTGGCAGCAGCCACTGGTAACAG
GATTAGCAGAGCGAGGTATGTAGGCGGTGCTACAGAGTTCTTGAAGTGGTGGCCTAACTACGGCTACACT
AGAAGGACAGTATTTGGTATCTGCGCTCTGCTGAAGCCAGTTACCTTCGGAAAAAGAGTTGGTAGCTCTT
GATCCGGCAAACAAACCACCGCTGGTAGCGGTGGTTTTTTTGTTTGCAAGCAGCAGATTACGCGCAGAAA
AAAAGGATCTCAAGAAGATCCTTTGATCTTTTCTACGGGGTCTGACGCTCAGTGGAACGAAAACTCACGT
TAAGGGATTTTGGTCATGAGATTATCAAAAAGGATCTTCACCTAGATCCTTTTAAATTAAAAATGAAGTT
TTAAATCAATCTAAAGTATATATGAGTAAACTTGGTCTGACAGTTACCAATGCTTAATCAGTGAGGCACC
TATCTCAGCGATCTGTCTATTTCGTTCATCCATAGTTGCCTGACTCCCCGTCGTGTAGATAACTACGATA
CGGGAGGGCTTACCATCTGGCCCCAGTGCTGCAATGATACCGCGAGACCCACGCTCACCGGCTCCAGATT
TATCAGCAATAAACCAGCCAGCCGGAAGGGCCGAGCGCAGAAGTGGTCCTGCAACTTTATCCGCCTCCAT
CCAGTCTATTAATTGTTGCCGGGAAGCTAGAGTAAGTAGTTCGCCAGTTAATAGTTTGCGCAACGTTGTT
GCCATTGCTGCAGGCATCGTGGTGTCACGCTCGTCGTTTGGTATGGCTTCATTCAGCTCCGGTTCCCAAC
GATCAAGGCGAGTTACATGATCCCCCATGTTGTGCAAAAAAGCGGTTAGCTCCTTCGGTCCTCCGATCGT
TGTCAGAAGTAAGTTGGCCGCAGTGTTATCACTCATGGTTATGGCAGCACTGCATAATTCTCTTACTGTC
ATGCCATCCGTAAGATGCTTTTCTGTGACTGGTGAGTACTCAACCAAGTCATTCTGAGAATAGTGTATGC
GGCGACCGAGTTGCTCTTGCCCGGCGTCAACACGGGATAATACCGCGCCACATAGCAGAACTTTAAAAGT
GCTCATCATTGGAAAACGTTCTTCGGGGCGAAAACTCTCAAGGATCTTACCGCTGTTGAGATCCAGTTCG
ATGTAACCCACTCGTGCACCCAACTGATCTTCAGCATCTTTTACTTTCACCAGCGTTTCTGGGTGAGCAA
AAACAGGAAGGCAAAATGCCGCAAAAAAGGGAATAAGGGCGACACGGAAATGTTGAATACTCATACTCTT
CCTTTTTCAATATTATTGAAGCATTTATCAGGGTTATTGTCTCATGAGCGGATACATATTTGAATGTATT
TAGAAAAATAAACAAATAGGGGTTCCGCGCACATTTCCCCGAAAAGTGCCACCTGACGTCTAAGAAACCA
TTATTATCATGACATTAACCTATAAAAATAGGCGTATCACGAGGCCCTTTCGTCTTCAAGAATTCCCGAC
ACCATCGAATGGTGCAAAACCTTTCGCGGTATGGCATGATAGCGCCCGGAAGAGAGTCAATTCAGGGTGG
TGAATGTGAAACCAGTAACGTTATACGATGTCGCAGAGTATGCCGGTGTCTCTTATCAGACCGTTTCCCG
CGTGGTGAACCAGGCCAGCCACGTTTCTGCGAAAACGCGGGAAAAAGTGGAAGCGGCGATGGCGGAGCTG
AATTACATTCCCAACCGCGTGGCACAACAACTGGCGGGCAAACAGTCGTTGCTGATTGGCGTTGCCACCT
CCAGTCTGGCCCTGCACGCGCCGTCGCAAATTGTCGCGGCGATTAAATCTCGCGCCGATCAACTGGGTGC
CAGCGTGGTGGTGTCGATGGTAGAACGAAGCGGCGTCGAAGCCTGTAAAGCGGCGGTGCACAATCTTCTC
GCGCAACGCGTCAGTGGGCTGATCATTAACTATCCGCTGGATGACCAGGATGCCATTGCTGTGGAAGCTG
CCTGCACTAATGTTCCGGCGTTATTTCTTGATGTCTCTGACCAGACACCCATCAACAGTATTATTTTCTC
CCATGAAGACGGTACGCGACTGGGCGTGGAGCATCTGGTCGCATTGGGTCACCAGCAAATCGCGCTGTTA
GCGGGCCCATTAAGTTCTGTCTCGGCGCGTCTGCGTCTGGCTGGCTGGCATAAATATCTCACTCGCAATC
AAATTCAGCCGATAGCGGAACGGGAAGGCGACTGGAGTGCCATGTCCGGTTTTCAACAAACCATGCAAAT
GCTGAATGAGGGCATCGTTCCCACTGCGATGCTGGTTGCCAACGATCAGATGGCGCTGGGCGCAATGCGC
GCCATTACCGAGTCCGGGCTGCGCGTTGGTGCGGATATCTCGGTAGTGGGATACGACGATACCGAAGACA
GCTCATGTTATATCCCGCCGTTAACCACCATCAAACAGGATTTTCGCCTGCTGGGGCAAACCAGCGTGGA
CCGCTTGCTGCAACTCTCTCAGGGCCAGGCGGTGAAGGGCAATCAGCTGTTGCCCGTCTCACTGGTGAAA
AGAAAAACCACCCTGGCGCCCAATACGCAAACCGCCTCTCCCCGCGCGTTGGCCGATTCATTAATGCAGC
TGGCACGACAGGTTTCCCGACTGGAAAGCGGGCAGTGAGCGCAACGCAATTAATGTAAGTTAGCTCACTC
ATTAGGCACAATTCTCATGTTTGACAGCTTATCATCGACTGCACGGTGCACCAATGCTTCTGGCGTCAGG
CAGCCATCGGAAGCTGTGGTATGGCTGTGCAGGTCGTAAATCACTGCATAATTCGTGTCGCTCAAGGCGC
ACTCCCGTTCTGGATAATGTTTTTTGCGCCGACATCATAACGGTTCTGGCAAATATTCTGAAATGAGCTG
Features (pLannotate 1.2.2; 21 found; start..end, strand, type, name):
      1..29      +  promoter       tac promoter: strong E. coli promoter; hybrid between the trp and lac UV5 promoters
     37..53      +  protein_bind   lac operator: The lac repressor binds to the lac operator to inhibit transcription in E. coli. This inhibition can be relieved by adding lactose or isopropyl-β-D-thiogalactopyranoside (IPTG). lac repressor encoded by lacI
    138..155     +  CDS            6xHis: 6xHis affinity tag
    171..824     +  CDS            GST26_SCHJA: Experimental evidence at protein level: Swiss-Prot protein existence level 1. GST isoenzymes appear to play a central role in the parasite detoxification system. Other functions are also suspected including a role in increasing the solubility of haematin in the parasite gut. From Schistosoma japonicum (Blood fluke).
    948..1064    +  CDS            CMTR1 (fragment): CMTR1_HUMAN - Also known as FTSJD2, KIAA0082, MTR1. Experimental evidence at protein level: Swiss-Prot protein existence level 1. S-adenosyl-L-methionine-dependent methyltransferase that mediates mRNA cap1 2'-O-ribose methylation to the 5'-cap structure of mRNAs. Methylates the ribose of the first nucleotide of a m(7)GpppG- capped mRNA and small nuclear RNA (snRNA) to produce m(7)GpppRm (cap1). Displays a preference for cap0 transcripts. Cap1 modification is linked to higher levels of translation. May be involved in the interferon response pathway. From Homo sapiens (Human).
   1083..1130    +  terminator     fd terminator (sequence withheld): central terminator from bacteriophage fd (Otsuka and Kunisawa, 1982)
   1135..1347    +  CDS            M13 gene III (fragment) (sequence partly withheld): pIII; III; minor coat protein
   1362..1832    +  CDS            M13 gene III (fragment) (sequence partly withheld): pIII; III; minor coat protein
   1854..1924    +  CDS            TcR (fragment): tetracycline efflux protein; tet; confers resistance to tetracycline
   2166..2546    -  CDS            YPB1_ECOLX: Protein predicted: Swiss-Prot protein existence level 4. From Escherichia coli.
   2563..2714    +  CDS            rop (fragment): Rop protein, which maintains plasmids at low copy number; rop
   2750..3178    -  rep_origin     f1 ori (sequence partly withheld): f1 bacteriophage origin of replication; arrow indicates direction of (+) strand synthesis
   3187..3226    +  CDS            rop (fragment): Rop protein, which maintains plasmids at low copy number; rop
   3328..3468    +  misc_feature   bom: basis of mobility region from pBR322
   3654..4241    -  rep_origin     ori: high-copy-number ColE1/pMB1/pBR322/pUC origin of replication
   4412..5272    -  CDS            AmpR: β-lactamase; bla; confers resistance to ampicillin, carbenicillin, and related antibiotics
   5273..5377    -  promoter       AmpR promoter: bla
   5486..5563    +  promoter       lacIq promoter: lacI (mutant); In the lacIq allele, a single base change in the promoter boosts expression of the lacI gene about 10-fold.
   5564..6646    +  CDS            lacI: lac repressor; lacI; The lac repressor binds to the lac operator to inhibit transcription in E. coli. This inhibition can be relieved by adding lactose or isopropyl-β-D-thiogalactopyranoside (IPTG).
   6659..6680    +  protein_bind   CAP binding site: CAP binding activates transcription in the presence of cAMP. E. coli catabolite activator protein
   6699..6716    +  promoter       tet promoter (fragment): E. coli promoter for tetracycline efflux protein gene
