[The description below was written by a language model from this plasmid's Addgene catalogue record and pLannotate feature annotations shown in this document.]
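Description:
pHH0103 KIAA0082 WW domain is a 6.9 kb bacterial expression plasmid for producing the WW domain of human KIAA0082 (now CMTR1, the mRNA cap1 2'-O-ribose methyltransferase) as a GST fusion in E. coli. It replicates from a ColE1/pMB1-type origin and is selected with ampicillin through the bla gene. An f1 origin is also present, interrupting a fragmentary rop gene, alongside the pBR322 bom region. The record lists copy number as unknown.

Expression is driven by the tac promoter with a downstream lac operator. The plasmid carries its own lacI gene under the lacIq promoter, so transcription is repressed until induced with IPTG. The annotated reading frame begins with a 6xHis tag followed by Schistosoma japonicum GST, giving two options for affinity purification, although the catalogue entry mentions only the N-terminal GST tag. According to the depositor comments, a linker between GST and the insert contains what appears to be a TEV protease recognition motif, which would allow removal of the tags. The 183 bp insert, codon optimised for bacteria, was cloned between SfiI and NotI sites; the portion recognised as CMTR1 spans about 117 bp. An fd phage terminator lies just downstream.

Beyond the terminator are two fragments of M13 gene III, a tetracycline resistance gene remnant and a tet promoter fragment. These suggest that the backbone descends from a phage-display phagemid, but they are not part of the expressed fusion as annotated. The stated purpose is simply bacterial expression of the domain. The resulting purified protein would suit binding or specificity studies of WW domains, though the record does not specify an application.
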