Addgene plasmid #104288: pHH0103 KIAA0082 WW domain
Purpose: Bacterial expression of WW domain from KIAA0082
Depositing lab: Sachdev Sidhu & Marius Sudol. Depositing organization: University of Toronto.
Backbone
  Vector backbone: pHH0103
  Vector type: Bacterial Expression
Growth in bacteria
  Bacterial resistance: Ampicillin, 100 μg/mL
  Growth temperature: 37°C
  Growth strain: DH5alpha
  Copy number: Unknown
Gene/Insert
  Gene/Insert name: KIAA0082 WW domain
  Species: H. sapiens (human)
  Insert size (bp): 183
  Mutation: codon optimized for expression in bacteria
  Entrez Gene: CMTR1 (a.k.a. FTSJD2, KIAA0082, MTr1, hMTr1)
  Promoter: tac
  Tag / fusion protein: GST (N terminal on backbone)
  Cloning method: Restriction Enzyme; 5′ cloning site SfiI (unknown if destroyed); 3′ cloning site NotI (unknown if destroyed)
  Sequencing primers: 5′ pGEX-5'
Terms and licenses: Academic/Nonprofit Terms; Industry Terms: Not Available to Industry
Depositor comments: Amino acid sequence: Linker - ENLYFQGRRASV(gagctc) and WW domain - IVRTVNEPWTMGFSKSFKKKFFYNKKTKDSTFDLPADSI
How to cite: pHH0103 KIAA0082 WW domain was a gift from Sachdev Sidhu & Marius Sudol (Addgene plasmid # 104288 ; http://n2t.net/addgene:104288 ; RRID:Addgene_104288)
