>Addgene plasmid #104288 | pHH0103 KIAA0082 WW domain | depositor partial sequence | sequence record 197440 | WW domain with linker
GGCCCAGCCGGCCGAAAATCTGTACTTCCAAGGTCGTCGTGCCTCTGTGGAGCTCATCGTTCGCACCGTC
AATGAACCGTGGACCATGGGCTTCAGCAAATCGTTCAAAAAAAAATTCTTCTATAATAAAAAAACCAAAG
ACAGCACCTTTGATCTGCCGGCGGACTCTATTTAGGCGGCCGC
